>Addgene plasmid #15386 | LB1377 (Bcl-2 P2 promoter with MHS1234) | addgene partial sequence | sequence record 82464 | LucNRev 5'-CCTTATGCAGTTGCTCTCC-3'
GGCGCCGGGCCTTTCTTTATGTTTTTGGCGTCTTCCATTTTACCAACAGTACCGGAATGCCAAGCTTAGA
GGAAAAGTAACGGGGGCAACGGCACCTCTCGCCCCAGCTCCCACCCCACGGCCCCCAGAGAAAGAAGAGG
AGTTATAATCCAGCTATTTTATTGGATGTGCTTTGCATTCTTGGACGAGGGGGTGTCTTCAATCACGCGG
AACACTTGATTCTGGTGTTTCCCCCTTGGCATGAGATGCAGGAAATTTTTATTCCAATTCCTTTCGGATC
TTTATTTCATGAGGCACGTTATTATTGGTAAGTATTGTTAATATCAGTCTACTTCCTCTGTGATGCTGAA
AGGTTAAAGAAAAAACAAACTAATAAGTAAAAAATCAGGTGCGTTTCCCTGTACACACTGAGTGAAAGCA
GGGCATACACACTACAAGTAACACGGCTAAAAAGAATGTATTAAGCTGCCTGGAAATTAAATTTACTCGA
ATGCACTTTAAGTAAAAAATCTCAAAGGTTTCCATTGAAAGTTACATTAAACCAATTTCCTGTGCAGAGA
ACTTACTTGTATTTTTTAAGTACAGCATGATCCTCTGTCAAGTTTCCTTTTTGTAAAACCAAAACAAATG
CATAAGGCAACGATCCCATCAATCTTCAGCACTCTCCAGTTATAGCTGATTTGAAACTTCCCAATGAATC
AGGAGTCGGGGGGAGAGGGAGTAAAAATTAGGAGGGTTTCCAGATCGATTCCCAGACTTCTGCTTCACAG
AAATGTCAATCCGCAGGAATCCCAACCGGAGATCTCAAGAGCTCGAGAAAAAAAAAAGGCAGCGGCGGCG
GCAGATGAATTACAATTTTCAGTCCGGTATTCGCAGAA
