>Addgene plasmid #15386 | LB1377 (Bcl-2 P2 promoter with MHS1234) | addgene partial sequence | sequence record 82465 | EBV-Rev 5'-GTGGTTTGTCCAAACTCATC-3'
GATCGATCCCCGCCCCGGACGAACTAAACCTGACTACGACATCTCTGCCCCTTCTTCGCGGGGCAGTGCA
TGTAATCCCTTCAGTTGGTTGGTACAACTTGCCAACTGGGCCCTGTTCCACATGTGACACGGGGGGGGAC
CAAACACAAAGGGGTTCTCTGACTGTAGTTGACATCCTTATAAATGGATGTGCACATTTGCCAACACTGA
GTGGCTTTCATCCTGGAGCAGACTTTGCAGTCTGTGGACTGCAACACAACATTGCCTTTATGTGTAACTC
TTGGCTGAAGCTCTTACACCAATGCTGGGGGACATGTACCTCCCAGGGGCCCAGGAAGACTACGGGAGGC
TACACCAACGTCAATCAGAGGGGCCTGTGTAGCTACCGATAAGCGGACCCTCAAGAGGGCATTAGCAATA
GTGTTTATAAGGCCCCCTTGTTAACCCTAAACGGGTAGCATATGCTTCCCGGGTAGTAGTATATACTATC
CAGACTAACCCTAATTCAATAGCATATGTTACCCAACGGGAAGCATATGCTATCGAATTAGGGTTAGTAA
AAGGGTCCTAAGGAACAGCGATATCTCCCACCCCATGAGCTGTCACGGTTTTATTTACATGGGGTCAGGA
TTCCACGAGGGTAGTGAACCATTTTAGTCACAAGGGCAGTGGCTGAAGATCAAGGAGCGGGCAGTGAACT
CTCCTGAATCTTCGCCTGCTTCTTCATTCTCCTTCGTTTAGCTAATAGAATAACTGCTGAGTTGTGAACA
GTAAGGTGTATGTGAGGTGCTCGAAAACAAGGTTTCAGGT
