>Addgene plasmid #15386 | LB1377 (Bcl-2 P2 promoter with MHS1234) | addgene partial sequence | sequence record 82466 | TK-pA-R 5'-ttgtctccttccgtgtttca-3'
GGGGCGTCGGTTTCCACTATCGGCGAGTACTTCTACACAGCCATCGCGTCCAGACGGCCGCGCTTCTGCG
GGCGATTTGTGTACGCCCGACAGTCCCGGCTCCGGATCGGACGATTGCGTCGCATCGACCCTGCGCCCAA
GCTGCATCATCGAAATTGCCGTCAACCAAGCTCTGATAGAGTTGGTCAAGACCAATGCGGAGCATATACG
CCCGGAGCCGCGGCGATCCTGCAAGCTCCGGATGCCTCCGCTCGAAGTAGCGCGTCTGCTGCTCCATACA
AGCCAACCACGGCCTCCAGAAGAAGATGTTGGCGACCTCGTATTGGGAATCCCCGAACATCGCCTCGCTC
CAGTCAATGACCGCTGTTATGCGGCCATTGTCCGTCAGGACATTGTTGGAGCCGAAATCCGCGTGCACGA
GGTGCCGGACTTCGGGGCAGTCCTCGGCCCAAAGCATCAGCTCATCGAGAGCCTGCGCGACGGACGCACT
GACGGTGTCGTCCATCACAGTTTGCCAGTGATACACATGGGGATCAGCAATCGCGCATATGAAATCACGC
CATGTAGTGTATTGACCGATTCCTTGCGGTCCGAATGGGCCGAACCCGCTCGTCTGGCTAAGATCGGCCG
CAGCGATCGCATCCATGGCCTCCGCGACCGGCTGCAGAACAGCGGGCAGTTCGGTTTCAGGCAGGTCTTG
CAACGTGACACCCTGTGCACGGCGGGAGATGCAATAGGTCAGGCTCTCGCTGAATTCCCCAATGTCAAGC
ACTTCCGGAATCGGGAGCGCGGCCGATGCAAAGTGCCGATAAACATAACGATCTTTGTAGAAACCATCGG
CGCAGCTATTTACCCGCAGGACATATCCACG
