[The description below was written by a language model from this plasmid's Addgene catalogue record.]
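Description:
LB1377 is a luciferase reporter plasmid built on the pREP4 backbone, a mammalian episomal vector of about 10.2 kb before insertion. It is propagated in E. coli under ampicillin selection, and hygromycin resistance allows selection of transfected mammalian cells. pREP4-type vectors are generally known for carrying Epstein-Barr virus oriP and EBNA-1 elements, which let the plasmid persist as a chromatin-associated episome in primate cells. No feature table accompanies this record, however, so the presence and arrangement of those elements in this derivative cannot be confirmed here.

The roughly 3 kb insert is regulatory rather than coding DNA. It comprises the P2 promoter of the human BCL2 gene together with the full immunoglobulin heavy-chain 3' enhancer region, designated MHS1234 for its four hypersensitive sites. The record does not state the species of origin of the enhancer segment. Luciferase is listed as a C-terminal element on the backbone, which indicates that the reporter lies downstream of the promoter, so luciferase activity reads out P2-driven transcription under the influence of the enhancers. The exact cloning sites and the relative positions of the enhancer and promoter are referred to a map that is not included in the record.

The construct models the situation created by the t(14;18) translocation in lymphoma, where BCL2 is brought next to the heavy-chain locus. According to the associated study, it was used to examine how the IgH 3' enhancers deregulate BCL2 promoter usage in such cells. It would presumably be compared with companion reporters that carry other promoter or enhancer combinations.
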