Addgene plasmid #15386: LB1377 (Bcl-2 P2 promoter with MHS1234)
Depositing lab: Linda Boxer. Depositing organization: Stanford University. Publication: The immunoglobulin heavy-chain gene 3' enhancers deregulate bcl-2 promoter usage in t(14;18) lymphoma cells. Duan H, Heckman CA, Boxer LM. Oncogene. 2007 Apr 19. 26(18):2635-41. 10.1038/sj.onc.1210061 PubMed 17043638.
Backbone
  Vector backbone: pREP4
  Backbone manufacturer: Invitrogen
  Backbone size w/o insert (bp): 10183
  Vector type: Mammalian Expression, Bacterial Expression, Luciferase
  Selectable markers: Hygromycin
Growth in bacteria
  Bacterial resistance: Ampicillin, 100 μg/mL
  Growth temperature: 37°C
  Growth strain: DH5alpha
  Copy number: Unknown
Gene/Insert
  Gene/Insert name: B-cell lymphoma/leukemia-2 (alt name: Bcl-2)
  Species: H. sapiens (human)
  Insert size (bp): 3000
  Mutation: Bcl-2 P2 promoter with IgH full enhancer MHS1234
  Entrez Gene: BCL2 (a.k.a. Bcl-2, PPP1R50)
  Tag / fusion protein: Luciferase (C terminal on backbone)
  Cloning method: Restriction Enzyme; 5′ cloning site See map (not destroyed); 3′ cloning site See map (not destroyed)
  Sequencing primers: 5′ pREP_fwd
Terms and licenses: Academic/Nonprofit Terms; Industry Terms: Not Available to Industry
How to cite: LB1377 (Bcl-2 P2 promoter with MHS1234) was a gift from Linda Boxer (Addgene plasmid # 15386 ; http://n2t.net/addgene:15386 ; RRID:Addgene_15386)
